>Addgene plasmid #79161 | pET31b-T7-Spinach2-Pl-B | depositor full sequence | sequence record 153325 | pET31b-T7-Spinach2-Pl-B sequence 5574 bps
[57 nt withheld, positions 1-57]
CCCATTCGCCAATCCGGATATAGTTCCTCCTTTCAGCAAAAAACCCCTCAAGACCCGTTTAGAGGCCCCA
AGGGGTTATGCTAGTTATTGCTCAGCGGTGGCAGCAGCCAACTCAGCTTCCTTTCGGGCTTTGTTAGCAG
CCGGATCTCAGTGGTGGTGGTGGTGGTGCTCGAGCAAAAAACCCCTCAAGACCCGTTTAGAGGCCCCAAG
GGGTTATGCTATGGCGCCCGAACAGGGACTTGAACCCTGGACCCGCGGCCGGATGTAACTAGTTACGGAG
CTCACACTCTACTCAACAACTTCGGTAGCCAGGCTGCCATTGACGGTTCATCAAGAAGGCCCTGTGGCTT
TGCGTCCTTATCTTTCGACAAGTTTGCCGTTATCGAAGTGGACCCGTCCTTCACCATTTCATTCAGTTAC
ATCCGGCCGCTGCTCTACCGACTGAGCTATCCGGGCCCCTATAGTGAGTCGTATTAATTTCGCGGGATCG
AGATCTCGATCCTCTACGCCGGACGCATCGTGGCCGGCATCACCGGCGCCACAGGTGCGGTTGCTGGCGC
CTATATCGCCGACATCACCGATGGGGAAGATCGGGCTCGCCACTTCGGGCTCATGAGCGCTTGTTTCGGC
GTGGGTATGGTGGCAGGCCCCGTGGCCGGGGGACTGTTGGGCGCCATCTCCTTGCATGCACCATTCCTTG
CGGCGGCGGTGCTCAACGGCCTCAACCTACTACTGGGCTGCTTCCTAATGCAGGAGTCGCATAAGGGAGA
GCGTCGAGATCCCGGACACCATCGAATGGCGCAAAACCTTTCGCGGTATGGCATGATAGCGCCCGGAAGA
GAGTCAATTCAGGGTGGTGAATGTGAAACCAGTAACGTTATACGATGTCGCAGAGTATGCCGGTGTCTCT
TATCAGACCGTTTCCCGCGTGGTGAACCAGGCCAGCCACGTTTCTGCGAAAACGCGGGAAAAAGTGGAAG
CGGCGATGGCGGAGCTGAATTACATTCCCAACCGCGTGGCACAACAACTGGCGGGCAAACAGTCGTTGCT
GATTGGCGTTGCCACCTCCAGTCTGGCCCTGCACGCGCCGTCGCAAATTGTCGCGGCGATTAAATCTCGC
GCCGATCAACTGGGTGCCAGCGTGGTGGTGTCGATGGTAGAACGAAGCGGCGTCGAAGCCTGTAAAGCGG
CGGTGCACAATCTTCTCGCGCAACGCGTCAGTGGGCTGATCATTAACTATCCGCTGGATGACCAGGATGC
CATTGCTGTGGAAGCTGCCTGCACTAATGTTCCGGCGTTATTTCTTGATGTCTCTGACCAGACACCCATC
AACAGTATTATTTTCTCCCATGAAGACGGTACGCGACTGGGCGTGGAGCATCTGGTCGCATTGGGTCACC
AGCAAATCGCGCTGTTAGCGGGCCCATTAAGTTCTGTCTCGGCGCGTCTGCGTCTGGCTGGCTGGCATAA
ATATCTCACTCGCAATCAAATTCAGCCGATAGCGGAACGGGAAGGCGACTGGAGTGCCATGTCCGGTTTT
CAACAAACCATGCAAATGCTGAATGAGGGCATCGTTCCCACTGCGATGCTGGTTGCCAACGATCAGATGG
CGCTGGGCGCAATGCGCGCCATTACCGAGTCCGGGCTGCGCGTTGGTGCGGATATCTCGGTAGTGGGATA
CGACGATACCGAAGACAGCTCATGTTATATCCCGCCGTTAACCACCATCAAACAGGATTTTCGCCTGCTG
GGGCAAACCAGCGTGGACCGCTTGCTGCAACTCTCTCAGGGCCAGGCGGTGAAGGGCAATCAGCTGTTGC
CCGTCTCACTGGTGAAAAGAAAAACCACCCTGGCGCCCAATACGCAAACCGCCTCTCCCCGCGCGTTGGC
CGATTCATTAATGCAGCTGGCACGACAGGTTTCCCGACTGGAAAGCGGGCAGTGAGCGCAACGCAATTAA
TGTAAGTTAGCTCACTCATTAGGCACCGGGATCTCGACCGATGCCCTTGAGAGCCTTCAACCCAGTCAGC
TCCTTCCGGTGGGCGCGGGGCATGACTATCGTCGCCGCACTTATGACTGTCTTCTTTATCATGCAACTCG
TAGGACAGGTGCCGGCAGCGCTCTGGGTCATTTTCGGCGAGGACCGCTTTCGCTGGAGCGCGACGATGAT
CGGCCTGTCGCTTGCGGTATTCGGAATCTTGCACGCCCTCGCTCAAGCCTTCGTCACTGGTCCCGCCACC
AAACGTTTCGGCGAGAAGCAGGCCATTATCGCCGGCATGGCGGCCCCACGGGTGCGCATGATCGTGCTCC
TGTCGTTGAGGACCCGGCTAGGCTGGCGGGGTTGCCTTACTGGTTAGCAGAATGAATCACCGATACGCGA
GCGAACGTGAAGCGACTGCTGCTGCAAAACGTCTGCGACCTGAGCAACAACATGAATGGTCTTCGGTTTC
CGTGTTTCGTAAAGTCTGGAAACGCGGAAGTCAGCGCCCTGCACCATTATGTTCCGGATCTGCATCGCAG
GATGCTGCTGGCTACCCTGTGGAACACCTACATCTGTATTAACGAAGCGCTGGCATTGACCCTGAGTGAT
TTTTCTCTGGTCCCGCCGCATCCATACCGCCAGTTGTTTACCCTCACAACGTTCCAGTAACCGGGCATGT
TCATCATCAGTAACCCGTATCGTGAGCATCCTCTCTCGTTTCATCGGTATCATTACCCCCATGAACAGAA
ATCCCCCTTACACGGAGGCATCAGTGACCAAACAGGAAAAAACCGCCCTTAACATGGCCCGCTTTATCAG
AAGCCAGACATTAACGCTTCTGGAGAAACTCAACGAGCTGGACGCGGATGAACAGGCAGACATCTGTGAA
TCGCTTCACGACCACGCTGATGAGCTTTACCGCAGCTGCCTCGCGCGTTTCGGTGATGACGGTGAAAACC
TCTGACACATGCAGCTCCCGGAGACGGTCACAGCTTGTCTGTAAGCGGATGCCGGGAGCAGACAAGCCCG
TCAGGGCGCGTCAGCGGGTGTTGGCGGGTGTCGGGGCGCAGCCATGACCCAGTCACGTAGCGATAGCGGA
GTGTATACTGGCTTAACTATGCGGCATCAGAGCAGATTGTACTGAGAGTGCACCATATATGCGGTGTGAA
ATACCGCACAGATGCGTAAGGAGAAAATACCGCATCAGGCGCTCTTCCGCTTCCTCGCTCACTGACTCGC
TGCGCTCGGTCGTTCGGCTGCGGCGAGCGGTATCAGCTCACTCAAAGGCGGTAATACGGTTATCCACAGA
ATCAGGGGATAACGCAGGAAAGAACATGTGAGCAAAAGGCCAGCAAAAGGCCAGGAACCGTAAAAAGGCC
GCGTTGCTGGCGTTTTTCCATAGGCTCCGCCCCCCTGACGAGCATCACAAAAATCGACGCTCAAGTCAGA
GGTGGCGAAACCCGACAGGACTATAAAGATACCAGGCGTTTCCCCCTGGAAGCTCCCTCGTGCGCTCTCC
TGTTCCGACCCTGCCGCTTACCGGATACCTGTCCGCCTTTCTCCCTTCGGGAAGCGTGGCGCTTTCTCAT
AGCTCACGCTGTAGGTATCTCAGTTCGGTGTAGGTCGTTCGCTCCAAGCTGGGCTGTGTGCACGAACCCC
CCGTTCAGCCCGACCGCTGCGCCTTATCCGGTAACTATCGTCTTGAGTCCAACCCGGTAAGACACGACTT
ATCGCCACTGGCAGCTGGTAACAGGATTAGCAGAGCGAGGTATGTAGGCGGTGCTACAGAGTTCTTGAAG
TGGTGGCCTAACTACGGCTACACTAGAAGGACAGTATTTGGTATCTGCGCTCTGCTGAAGCCAGTTACCT
TCGGAAAAAGAGTTGGTAGCTCTTGATCCGGCAAACAAACCACCGCTGGTAGCGGTGGTTTTTTTGTTTG
CAAGCAGCAGATTACGCGCAGAAAAAAAGGATCTCAAGAAGATCCTTTGATCTTTTCTACGGGGTCTGAC
GCTCAGTGGAACGAAAACTCACGTTAAGGGATTTTGGTCATGAGATTATCAAAAAGGATCTTCACCTAGA
TCCTTTTAAATTAAAAATGAAGTTTTAAATCAATCTAAAGTATATATGAGTAAACTTGGTCTGACAGTTA
CCAATGCTTAATCAGTGAGGCACCTATCTCAGCGATCTGTCTATTTCGTTCATCCATAGTTGCCTGACTC
CCCGTCGTGTAGATAACTACGATACGGGAGGGCTTACCATCTGGCCCCAGTGCTGCAATGATACCGCGAG
ACCCACGCTCACCGGCTCCAGATTTATCAGCAATAAACCAGCCAGCCGGAAGGGCCGAGCGCAGAAGTGG
TCCTGCAACTTTATCCGCCTCCATCCAGTCTATTAATTGTTGCCGGGAAGCTAGAGTAAGTAGTTCGCCA
GTTAATAGTTTGCGCAACGTTGTTGCCATTGCTGCAGGCATCGTGGTGTCACGCTCGTCGTTTGGTATGG
CTTCATTCAGCTCCGGTTCCCAACGATCAAGGCGAGTTACATGATCCCCCATGTTGTGCAAAAAAGCGGT
TAGCTCCTTCGGTCCTCCGATCGTTGTCAGAAGTAAGTTGGCCGCAGTGTTATCACTCATGGTTATGGCA
GCACTGCATAATTCTCTTACTGTCATGCCATCCGTAAGATGCTTTTCTGTGACTGGTGAGTACTCAACCA
AGTCATTCTGAGAATAGTGTATGCGGCGACCGAGTTGCTCTTGCCCGGCGTCAATACGGGATAATACCGC
GCCACATAGCAGAACTTTAAAAGTGCTCATCATTGGAAAACGTTCTTCGGGGCGAAAACTCTCAAGGATC
TTACCGCTGTTGAGATCCAGTTCGATGTAACCCACTCGTGCACCCAACTGATCTTCAGCATCTTTTACTT
TCACCAGCGTTTCTGGGTGAGCAAAAACAGGAAGGCAAAATGCCGCAAAAAAGGGAATAAGGGCGACACG
GAAATGTTGAATACTCATACTCTTCCTTTTTCAATATTATTGAAGCATTTATCAGGGTTATTGTCTCATG
AGCGGATACATATTTGAATGTATTTAGAAAAATAAACAAATAGGGGTTCCGCGCACATTTCCCCGAAAAG
TGCCACCTAAATTGTAAGCGTTAATATTTTGTTAAAATTCGCGTTAAATTTTTGTTAAATCAGCTCATTT
TTTAACCAATAGGCCGAAATCGGCAAAATCCCTTATAAATCAAAAGAATAGACCGAGATAGGGT
[37 nt withheld, positions 5302-5338]
AAAGAACGTGGACTCCAACGTCAAAGG
[49 nt withheld, positions 5366-5414]
T
[91 nt withheld, positions 5416-5506]
G
[67 nt withheld, positions 5508-5574]
Features (pLannotate 1.2.2; 18 found; start..end, strand, type, name):
     94..141     -  terminator     T7 terminator: transcription terminator for bacteriophage T7 RNA polymerase
    149..198     -  CDS            SET1 (fragment): solubility-enhancement tag derived from T7 phage gene 10B
    208..225     -  CDS            9xHis (fragment): 9xHis affinity tag
    232..278     -  terminator     T7 terminator: transcription terminator for bacteriophage T7 RNA polymerase
    357..444     -  ncRNA          c-di-GMP-I: Accession: RF01051 - Cyclic di-GMP-I riboswitch
    515..533     -  promoter       T7 promoter: promoter for bacteriophage T7 RNA polymerase
    555..834     +  CDS            TcR (fragment): tetracycline efflux protein; tet; confers resistance to tetracycline
    842..919     +  promoter       lacI promoter: lacI
    920..2002    +  CDS            lacI: lac repressor; lacI; The lac repressor binds to the lac operator to inhibit transcription in E. coli. This inhibition can be relieved by adding lactose or isopropyl-β-D-thiogalactopyranoside (IPTG).
   2015..2036    +  protein_bind   CAP binding site: CAP binding activates transcription in the presence of cAMP. E. coli catabolite activator protein
   2051..2342    +  CDS            TcR (fragment): tetracycline efflux protein; tet; confers resistance to tetracycline
   2414..2794    -  CDS            YPB1_ECOLX: Protein predicted: Swiss-Prot protein existence level 4. From Escherichia coli.
   2811..3002    +  CDS            rop: Rop protein, which maintains plasmids at low copy number; rop
   3104..3246    +  misc_feature   bom: basis of mobility region from pBR322
   3432..4014    -  rep_origin     ori: high-copy-number ColE1/pMB1/pBR322/pUC origin of replication
   4185..5045    -  CDS            AmpR: β-lactamase; bla; confers resistance to ampicillin, carbenicillin, and related antibiotics
   5046..5150    -  promoter       AmpR promoter: bla
   5203..57      -  rep_origin     f1 ori (across the origin) (sequence partly withheld): f1 bacteriophage origin of replication; arrow indicates direction of (+) strand synthesis
