[The description below was written by a language model from this plasmid's Addgene catalogue record and pLannotate feature annotations shown in this document.]
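Description:
pET31b-T7-Spinach2-Pl-B is a bacterial expression plasmid built on the Novagen pET31b+ backbone that transcribes an RNA-based fluorescent biosensor, Pl-B, rather than a protein. The roughly 5.6 kb plasmid replicates from a pBR322/ColE1-type origin and retains the rop gene and bom region, consistent with its catalogue listing as low copy. Selection is by ampicillin through the β-lactamase gene and its own promoter. An f1 origin is also present, along with short non-functional fragments of the tetracycline resistance gene left over from the pBR322 lineage. The backbone carries lacI with its promoter, as is usual for pET vectors used in hosts where T7 RNA polymerase expression is IPTG-inducible. No lac operator is annotated next to the T7 promoter here.

The 162 bp insert, T7-tRNA-Spinach2-Pl-B, was cloned between BglII and XhoI, both of which are preserved. A T7 promoter drives transcription of a sensor in which, according to the insert name, a tRNA scaffold carries the Spinach2 fluorogenic aptamer joined to the Pl-B sensing domain. The feature table identifies that domain as a cyclic di-GMP-I class riboswitch element. In sensors of this design, ligand binding to the riboswitch domain stabilises the Spinach2 fold so that it can bind its dye and fluoresce. A T7 terminator follows the insert, and downstream lie the remaining pET31b His-tag fragment and a second T7 terminator, which play no part in the RNA product. The associated publication indicates the construct is used for fluorescent detection of cyclic di-GMP, including under anaerobic conditions. The species from which the Pl-B riboswitch derives is not stated in the record.
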