Addgene plasmid #79161: pET31b-T7-Spinach2-Pl-B
Purpose: Expresses the Pl-B biosensor under a T7 promoter
Depositing lab: Ming Hammond. Depositing organization: University of California, Berkeley. Publication: Next-generation RNA-based fluorescent biosensors enable anaerobic detection of cyclic di-GMP. Wang XC, Wilson SC, Hammond MC. Nucleic Acids Res. 2016 Jul 5. pii: gkw580. 10.1093/nar/gkw580 PubMed 27382070.
Backbone
  Vector backbone: pET31b+
  Backbone manufacturer: Novagen
  Backbone size w/o insert (bp): 5700
  Total vector size (bp): 5575
  Modifications to backbone: Inserted at BglII/XhoI
  Vector type: Bacterial Expression
Growth in bacteria
  Bacterial resistance: Ampicillin, 100 μg/mL
  Growth temperature: 37°C
  Growth strain: DH5alpha
  Copy number: Low Copy
Gene/Insert
  Gene/Insert name: T7-tRNA-Spinach2-Pl-B
  Insert size (bp): 162
  Promoter: T7
  Cloning method: Restriction Enzyme; 5′ cloning site BglII (not destroyed); 3′ cloning site XhoI (not destroyed)
  Sequencing primers: 5′ CGCTTAATGCGCCGCTACAG; 3′ CCGGCGTAGAGGATCGAGATCT
Terms and licenses: Academic/Nonprofit Terms; Industry Terms: Not Available to Industry
How to cite: pET31b-T7-Spinach2-Pl-B was a gift from Ming Hammond (Addgene plasmid # 79161 ; http://n2t.net/addgene:79161 ; RRID:Addgene_79161)
