>Addgene plasmid #79161 | pET31b-T7-Spinach2-Pl-B | addgene partial sequence | sequence record 153319 | LacI-R 5'-GGCATACTCTGCGACATCGT-3'
TGAATTGACTCTCTTCCGGGCGCTATCATGCCATACCGCGAAAGGTTTTGCGCCATTCGATGGTGTCCGG
GATCTCGACGCTCTCCCTTATGCGACTCCTGCATTAGGAAGCAGCCCAGTAGTAGGTTGAGGCCGTTGAG
CACCGCCGCCGCAAGGAATGGTGCATGCAAGGAGATGGCGCCCAACAGTCCCCCGGCCACGGGGCCTGCC
ACCATACCCACGCCGAAACAAGCGCTCATGAGCCCGAAGTGGCGAGCCCGATCTTCCCCATCGGTGATGT
CGGCGATATAGGCGCCAGCAACCGCACCTGTGGCGCCGGTGATGCCGGCCACGATGCGTCCGGCGTAGAG
GATCGAGATCTCGATCCCGCGAAATTAATACGACTCACTATAGGGGCCCGGATAGCTCAGTCGGTAGAGC
AGCGGCCGGATGTAACTGAATGAAATGGTGAAGGACGGGTCCACTTCGATAACGGCAAACTTGTCGAAAG
ATAAGGACGCAAAGCCACAGGGCCTTCTTGATGAACCGTCAATGGCAGCCTGGCTACCGAAGTTGTTGAG
TAGAGTGTGAGCTCCGTAACTAGTTACATCCGGCCGCGGGTCCAGGGTTCAAGTCCCTGTTCGGGCGCCA
TAGCATAACCCCTTGGGGCCTCTAAACGGGTCTTGAGGGGTTTTTTGCTCGAGCACCACCACCACCACCA
CTGAGATCCGGCTGCTAACAAAGCCCGAAAGGAAGCTGAGTTGGCTGCTGCCACCGCTGAGCAATAACTA
GCATAACCCCTTGGGGCCTCTAAACGGGTCTTGAGGGGTTTTTTGCTGAAAGGAGGAACTATATCCGGAT
TGGCGAATGGG
[124 nt withheld, positions 852-975]
CGCCGG
