>Addgene plasmid #79161 | pET31b-T7-Spinach2-Pl-B | addgene partial sequence | sequence record 153321 | Amp-R 5'-ATAATACCGCGCCACATAGC-3'
CTCTCAAGGATCTTACCGCTGTTGAGATCCAGTTCGATGTAACCCACTCGTGCACCCAACTGATCTTCAG
CATCTTTTACTTTCACCAGCGTTTCTGGGTGAGCAAAAACAGGAAGGCAAAATGCCGCAAAAAAGGGAAT
AAGGGCGACACGGAAATGTTGAATACTCATACTCTTCCTTTTTCAATATTATTGAAGCATTTATCAGGGT
TATTGTCTCATGAGCGGATACATATTTGAATGTATTTAGAAAAATAAACAAATAGGGGTTCCGCGCACAT
TTCCCCGAAAAGTGCCACCTAAATTGTAAGCGTTAATATTTTGTTAAAATTCGCGTTAAATTTTTGTTAA
ATCAGCTCATTTTTTAACCAATAGGCCGAAATCGGCAAAATCCCTTATAAATCAAAAGAATAGACCGAGA
TAGGGT
[37 nt withheld, positions 427-463]
AAAGAACGTGGACTCCAACGTCAAAGG
[49 nt withheld, positions 491-539]
T
[91 nt withheld, positions 541-631]
G
[124 nt withheld, positions 633-756]
CCCATTCGCCAATCCGGATATAGTTCCTCCTTTCAGCAAAAAACCCCTCAAGACCCGTTTAGAGGCCCCA
AGGGGTTATGCTAGTTATTGCTCAGCGGTGGCAGCAGCCAACTCAGCTTCCTTTCGGGCTTTGTTAGCAG
CCGGATCTCAGTGGTGGTGGTGGTGGTGCTCGAGCAAAAAACCCCTCAAGACCCGTTTAGAGGCCCCAAG
GGGTTATGC
